Addgene plasmid #84977: pPTK018-3b-RFP_Sec
Purpose: Type 3b, Red fluorescent protein
Depositing lab: Volker Sieber. Depositing organization: Technische Universitaet Muenchen (TUM). Publication: A Modular Toolkit for Generating Pichia pastoris Secretion Libraries. Obst U, Lu TK, Sieber V. ACS Synth Biol. 2017 Mar 15. doi: 10.1021/acssynbio.6b00337. PubMed 28252957.
Backbone
  Vector backbone: pYTK001-EntryVector
  Backbone manufacturer: Lee et al. (2015), ACS Synth. Biol. 4, 975–986.
  Backbone size w/o insert (bp): 1662
  Total vector size (bp): 2403
  Vector type: Yeast Expression, Synthetic Biology
Growth in bacteria
  Bacterial resistance: Chloramphenicol, 25 μg/mL
  Growth temperature: 37°C
  Growth strain: DH5alpha
  Copy number: High Copy
Gene/Insert
  Gene/Insert name: Red fluorescent protein (alt name: RFP_Sec)
  Species: Synthetic
  Insert size (bp): 735
  Mutation: BsaI site removed (1677 c to g and 1794 a to g)
  Promoter: Non
  Cloning method: Restriction Enzyme; 5′ cloning site BsmBI (destroyed during cloning); 3′ cloning site BsmBI (destroyed during cloning)
  Sequencing primers: 5′ ccttttgctggccttttgctc; 3′ ccagtaatgacctcagaactcc
Terms and licenses: Academic/Nonprofit Terms; Industry Terms: Not Available to Industry
Depositor comments: Design of this plasmid was performed according to the described Methods in Lee et al. 2015 (A Highly Characterized Yeast Toolkit for Modular, Multipart Assembly) and this plasmid is compatible with the existing toolkit (MoClo-YTK, Kit number 1000000061)
How to cite: pPTK018-3b-RFP_Sec was a gift from Volker Sieber (Addgene plasmid # 84977 ; http://n2t.net/addgene:84977 ; RRID:Addgene_84977)
