[The description below was written by a language model from this plasmid's Addgene catalogue record and pLannotate feature annotations shown in this document.]
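Description:
pPTK018-3b-RFP_Sec is a small (about 2.4 kb) part plasmid from a modular Golden Gate/MoClo-style toolkit built for generating Pichia pastoris secretion libraries. It is based on the pYTK001 entry vector of the yeast toolkit and was designed by the same rules, so it is compatible with that existing part collection. The plasmid is a storage and donor vector rather than an expression construct. It is maintained in E. coli through a high-copy ColE1/pUC-type origin and selected with chloramphenicol via a cat gene driven by its own cat promoter. A lambda t0 terminator lies between the resistance cassette and the part. No yeast origin, yeast marker or integration sequence is annotated.

The payload is a roughly 735 bp synthetic red fluorescent protein coding sequence, which the feature annotation identifies as mCherry, a fast-maturing monomeric Discosoma-derived protein. It is formatted as a "Type 3b" part, which in the toolkit scheme is the downstream portion of a split coding-sequence position. It is therefore meant to be joined in frame behind a Type 3a part, and the "Sec" designation and the toolkit's purpose suggest this would be a secretion signal, although the record does not state the partner explicitly. The part carries no promoter of its own, so promoter and terminator come from other parts during assembly. It was inserted using BsmBI sites that were destroyed during cloning, and two point changes were recorded to remove a BsaI site, which keeps the part intact during BsaI-based assembly of transcription units. It is typically used as a fluorescent reporter cargo for comparing secretion or expression across combinations of parts in Pichia.
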