Features (pLannotate 1.2.2; 5 found; start..end, strand, type, name):
     13..720     +  CDS            mCherry: mCherry is a basic (constitutively fluorescent) red fluorescent protein published in 2004, derived from Discosoma sp.. It is reported to be a very rapidly-maturing monomer with low acid sensitivity.
    755..789     -  terminator     lambda t0 terminator: minimal transcription terminator from phage lambda (Scholtissek and Grosse, 1987)
    863..1519    -  CDS            cat: CAT_ECOLX - Experimental evidence at protein level: Swiss-Prot protein existence level 1. This enzyme is an effector of chloramphenicol resistance in bacteria. From Escherichia coli. This protein is used as a marker in many commonly used cloning vectors, such as pACYC184.
   1520..1617    -  promoter       cat promoter: promoter of the E. coli cat gene encoding chloramphenicol acetyltransferase
   1701..2289    +  rep_origin     ori: high-copy-number ColE1/pMB1/pBR322/pUC origin of replication
>Addgene plasmid #84977 | pPTK018-3b-RFP_Sec | addgene full sequence | sequence record 173373 | Addgene NGS Result
GCAACTTCCGGTATGGTGTCAAAGGGAGAGGAAAATAATATGGCTATTATTAAGGAGTTTATGCGTTTTA
AGGTACATATGGAAGGTTCTGTCAACGGTCACGAATTCGAAATTGAAGGTGAGGGGGAGGGGAGGCCATA
CGAGGGAACTCAGACTGCTAAGTTAAAGGTCACTAAAGGTGGTCCTTTACCTTTCGCCTGGGATATCCTG
TCTCCACAGTTTATGTACGGTTCAAAGGCTTATGTGAAACATCCTGCCGATATCCCAGATTATCTTAAAC
TTTCTTTCCCTGAGGGTTTTAAGTGGGAGAGGGTAATGAACTTTGAAGACGGTGGTGTGGTCACTGTTAC
TCAGGACTCAAGTCTGCAGGACGGTGAGTTCATCTACAAGGTGAAGCTGAGAGGTACCAATTTTCCATCA
GATGGTCCCGTGATGCAAAAAAAGACAATGGGTTGGGAAGCTTCTAGTGAACGTATGTATCCCGAAGATG
GAGCTTTGAAAGGTGAAATTAAGCAAAGACTAAAACTTAAGGATGGTGGACATTACGATGCTGAAGTTAA
GACGACCTACAAGGCCAAAAAGCCAGTCCAGTTGCCTGGAGCATACAATGTTAACATCAAATTGGATATA
ACTTCCCATAATGAAGACTATACCATCGTCGAGCAATACGAACGAGCCGAAGGGAGACACAGTACTGGTG
GTATGGATGAACTTTATAAAGGATCCGGAACCGCAGGATCCTGAGACCAGACCAATAAAAAACGCCCGGC
GGCAACCGAGCGTTCTGAACAAATCCAGATGGAGTTCTGAGGTCATTACTGGATCTATCAACAGGAGTCC
AAGCGAGCTCGATATCAAATTACGCCCCGCCCTGCCACTCATCGCAGTACTGTTGTAATTCATTAAGCAT
TCTGCCGACATGGAAGCCATCACAAACGGCATGATGAACCTGAATCGCCAGCGGCATCAGCACCTTGTCG
CCTTGCGTATAATATTTGCCCATGGTGAAAACGGGGGCGAAGAAGTTGTCCATATTGGCCACGTTTAAAT
CAAAACTGGTGAAACTCACCCAGGGATTGGCTGAAACGAAAAACATATTCTCAATAAACCCTTTAGGGAA
ATAGGCCAGGTTTTCACCGTAACACGCCACATCTTGCGAATATATGTGTAGAAACTGCCGGAAATCGTCG
TGGTATTCACTCCAGAGCGATGAAAACGTTTCAGTTTGCTCATGGAAAACGGTGTAACAAGGGTGAACAC
TATCCCATATCACCAGCTCACCGTCTTTCATTGCCATACGAAATTCCGGATGAGCATTCATCAGGCGGGC
AAGAATGTGAATAAAGGCCGGATAAAACTTGTGCTTATTTTTCTTTACGGTCTTTAAAAAGGCCGTAATA
TCCAGCTGAACGGTCTGGTTATAGGTACATTGAGCAACTGACTGAAATGCCTCAAAATGTTCTTTACGAT
GCCATTGGGATATATCAACGGTGGTATATCCAGTGATTTTTTTCTCCATTTTAGCTTCCTTAGCTCCTGA
AAATCTCGATAACTCAAAAAATACGCCCGGTAGTGATCTTATTTCATTATGGTGAAAGTTGGAACCTCTT
ACGTGCCCGATCAATCATGACCAAAATCCCTTAACGTGAGTTTTCGTTCCACTGAGCGTCAGACCCCGTA
GAAAAGATCAAAGGATCTTCTTGAGATCCTTTTTTTCTGCGCGTAATCTGCTGCTTGCAAACAAAAAAAC
CACCGCTACCAGCGGTGGTTTGTTTGCCGGATCAAGAGCTACCAACTCTTTTTCCGAAGGTAACTGGCTT
CAGCAGAGCGCAGATACCAAATACTGTTCTTCTAGTGTAGCCGTAGTTAGGCCACCACTTCAAGAACTCT
GTAGCACCGCCTACATACCTCGCTCTGCTAATCCTGTTACCAGTGGCTGCTGCCAGTGGCGATAAGTCGT
GTCTTACCGGGTTGGACTCAAGACGATAGTTACCGGATAAGGCGCAGCGGTCGGGCTGAACGGGGGGTTC
GTGCACACAGCCCAGCTTGGAGCGAACGACCTACACCGAACTGAGATACCTACAGCGTGAGCTATGAGAA
AGCGCCACGCTTCCCGAAGGGAGAAAGGCGGACAGGTATCCGGTAAGCGGCAGGGTCGGAACAGGAGAGC
GCACGAGGGAGCTTCCAGGGGGAAACGCCTGGTATCTTTATAGTCCTGTCGGGTTTCGCCACCTCTGACT
TGAGCGTCGATTTTTGTGATGCTCGTCAGGGGGGCGGAGCCTATGGAAAAACGCCAGCAACGCGGCCTTT
TTACGGTTCCTGGCCTTTTGCTGGCCTTTTGCTCACATGTTCTTTCCTGCGTTATCCCCTGATTCTGTGG
ATAACCGTAGTCGGTCTCATTCT
